>Addgene plasmid #165971 | pGK415-­luxTA2-­4F | addgene full sequence | sequence record 328836 | Addgene NGS Result
TCGCGCGTTTCGGTGATGACGGTGAAAACCTCTGACACATGCAGCTCCCGGAGACGGTCACAGCTTGTCT
GTAAGCGGATGCCGGGAGCAGACAAGCCCGTCAGGGCGCGTCAGCGGGTGTTGGCGGGTGTCGGGGCTGG
CTTAACTATGCGGCATCAGAGCAGATTGTACTGAGAGTGCACCATATCGACTACGTCGTTAAGGCCGTTT
CTGACAGAGTAAAATTCTTGAGGGAACTTTCACCATTATGGGAAATGGTTCAAGAAGGTATTGACTTAAA
CTCCATCAAATGGTCAGGTCATTGAGTGTTTTTTATTTGTTGTATTTTTTTTTTTTTAGAGAAAATCCTC
CAATATATAAATTAGGAATCATAGTTTCATGATTTTCTGTTACACCTAACTTTTTGTGTGGTGCCCTCCT
CCTTGTCAATATTAATGTTAAAGTGCAATTCTTTTTCCTTATCACGTTGAGCCATTAGTATCAATTTGCT
TACCTGTATTCCTTTACATCCTCCTTTTTCTCCTTCTTGATAAATGTATGTAGATTGCGTATATAGTTTC
GTCTACCCTATGAACATATTCCATTTTGTAATTTCGTGTCGTTTCTATTATGAATTTCATTTATAAAGTT
TATGTACAAATATCATAAAAAAAGAGAATCTTTTTAAGCAAGGATTTTCTTAACTTCTTCGGCGACAGCA
TCACCGACTTCGGTGGTACTGTTGGAACCACCTAAATCACCAGTTCTGATACCTGCATCCAAAACCTTTT
TAACTGCATCTTCAATGGCCTTACCTTCTTCAGGCAAGTTCAATGACAATTTCAACATCATTGCAGCAGA
CAAGATAGTGGCGATAGGGTTGACCTTATTCTTTGGCAAATCTGGAGCAGAACCGTGGCATGGTTCGTAC
AAACCAAATGCGGTGTTCTTGTCTGGCAAAGAGGCCAAGGACGCAGATGGCAACAAACCCAAGGAACCTG
GGATAACGGAGGCTTCATCGGAGATGATATCACCAAACATGTTGCTGGTGATTATAATACCATTTAGGTG
GGTTGGGTTCTTAACTAGGATCATGGCGGCAGAATCAATCAATTGATGTTGAACCTTCAATGTAGGGAAT
TCGTTCTTGATGGTTTCCTCCACAGTTTTTCTCCATAATCTTGAAGAGGCCAAAACATTAGCTTTATCCA
AGGACCAAATAGGCAATGGTGGCTCATGTTGTAGGGCCATGAAAGCGGCCATTCTTGTGATTCTTTGCAC
TTCTGGAACGGTGTATTGTTCACTATCCCAAGCGACACCATCACCATCGTCTTCCTTTCTCTTACCAAAG
TAAATACCTCCCACTAATTCTCTGACAACAACGAAGTCAGTACCTTTAGCAAATTGTGGCTTGATTGGAG
ATAAGTCTAAAAGAGAGTCGGATGCAAAGTTACATGGTCTTAAGTTGGCGTACAATTGAAGTTCTTTACG
GATTTTTAGTAAACCTTGTTCAGGTCTAACACTACCGGTACCCCATTTAGGACCACCCACAGCACCTAAC
AAAACGGCATCAGCCTTCTTGGAGGCTTCCAGCGCCTCATCTGGAAGTGGAACACCTGTAGCATCGATAG
CAGCACCACCAATTAAATGATTTTCGAAATCGAACTTGACATTGGAACGAACATCAGAAATAGCTTTAAG
AACCTTAATGGCTTCGGCTGTGATTTCTTGACCAACGTGGTCACCTGGCAAAACGACGATCTTCTTAGGG
GCAGACATTAGAATGGTATATCCTTGAAATATATATATATATATTGCTGAAATGTAAAAGGTAAGAAAAG
TTAGAAAGTAAGACGATTGCTAACCACCTATTGGAAAAAACAATAGGTCCTTAAATAATATTGTCAACTT
CAAGTATTGTGATGCAAGCATTTAGTCATGAACGCTTCTCTATTCTATATGAAAAGCCGGTTCCGGCGCT
CTCACCTTTCCTTTTTCTCCCAATTTTTCAGTTGAAAAAGGTATATGCGTCAGGCGACCTCTGAAATTAA
CAAAAAATTTCCAGTCATCGAATTTGATTCTGTGCGATAGCGCCCCTGTGTGTTCTCGTTATGTTGAGGA
AAAAAATAATGGTTGCTAAGAGATTCGAACTCTTGCATCTTACGATACCTGAGTATTCCCACAGTTAACT
GCGGTCAAGATATTTCTTGAATCAGGCGCCTTAGACCGCTCGGCCAAACAACCAATTACTTGTTGAGAAA
TAGAGTATAATTATCCTATAAATATAACGTTTTTGAACACACATGAACAAGGAAGTACAGGACAATTGAT
TTTGAAGAGAATGTGGATTTTGATGTAATTGTTGGGATTCCATTTTTAATAAGGCAATAATATTAGGTAT
GTAGATATACTAGAAGTTCTCCTCGACCGGTCGATATGCGGTGTGAAATACCGCACAGATGCGTAAGGAG
AAAATACCGCATCAGGAAATTGTAAGCGTTAATATTTTGTTAAAATTCGCGTTAAATTTTTGTTAAATCA
GCTCATTTTTTAACCAATAGGCCGAAATCGGCAAAATCCCTTATAAATCAAAAGAATAGACCGAGATAGG
GT
[37 nt withheld, positions 2593-2629]
AAAGAACGTGGACTCCAACGTCAAAGG
[49 nt withheld, positions 2657-2705]
T
[91 nt withheld, positions 2707-2797]
G
[124 nt withheld, positions 2799-2922]
CCATTCGCCATTCAGGCTGCGCAACTGTTGGGAAGGGCGATCGGTGCGGGCCTCTTCGCTATTACGCCAG
CTGGCGAAAGGGGGATGTGCTGCAAGGCGATTAAGTTGGGTAACGCCAGGGTTTTCCCAGTCACGACGTT
GTAAAACGACGGCCAGTGAGCGCGCGTAATACGACTCACTATAGGGCGAATTGGGTACCGGGCCCCCCCT
CGAGAAAGATGCCGATTTGGGCGCGAATCCTTTATTTTGGCTTCACCCTCATACTATTATCAGGGCCAGA
AAAAGGAAGTGTTTCCCTCCTTCTTGAATTGATGTTACCCTCATAAAGCACGTGGCCTCTTATCGAGAAA
GAAATTACCGTCGCTCGTGATTTGTTTGCAAAAAGAACAAAACTGAAAAAACCCAGACACGCTCGACTTC
CTGTCTTCCTATTGATTGCAGCTTCCAATTTCGTCACACAACAAGGTCCTAGCGACGGCTCACAGGTTTT
GTAACAAGCAATCGAAGGTTCTGGAATGGCGGGAAAGGGTTTAGTACCACATGCTATGATGCCCACTGTG
ATCTCCAGAGCAAAGTTCGTTCGATCGTACTGTTACTCTCTCTCTTTCAAACAGAATTGTCCGAATCGTG
TGACAACAACAGCCTGTTCTCACACACTCTTTTCTTCTAACCAAGGGGGTGGTTTAGTTTAGTAGAACCT
CGTGAAACTTACATTTACATATATATAAACTTGCATAAATTGGTCAATGCAAGAAATACATATTTGGTCT
TTTCTAATTCGTAGTTTTTCAAGTTCTTAGATGCTTTCTTTTTCTCTTTTTTACAGATCACCAAGGAAGT
AATTATCTACTTTTTACAACAAATATAAAACGCTAGCGTCGACATGCCAGCCGATGCTTTGGATGATTTC
GATTTGGATATGTTGCCTGCTGATGCATTGGACGATTTTGACTTAGACATGTTACCAGCAGACGCATTGG
ATGACTTCGACCTTGATATGCTACCAGGTCCACCAAAAAAGAAGAGAAAGGTTGAAAACATCAACGCTGA
TGACACCTACAGAATCATCAACAAGATTAAGGCTTGCAGGTCTAACAACGATATTAACCAGTGTTTGTCC
GACATGACCAAGATGGTTCATTGCGAATATTACTTGTTGGCCATCATCTACCCACACTCTATGGTTAAGT
CCGACATTTCCATTTTGGACAACTACCCAAAAAAATGGCGTCAGTATTACGATGATGCCAACTTGATTAA
GTACGACCCAATCGTTGATTACTCCAACTCTAATCATTCTCCCATCAACTGGAACATCTTCGAAAACAAT
GCCGTCAACAAAAAGTCCCCAAACGTTATCAAAGAAGCTAAGACCTATGGTTTGATTACCGGTTTTTCTT
TCCCAATTCATACCGCTAACAATGGTTTCGGTATGTTGTCTTTTGCCCACTCTGAAAAGGATAACTACAT
CGACTCATTATTCTTGCATGCCTGCATGAACATTCCATTGATAGTTCCATCTCTGGTCGATAACTATAGG
AAGATTAACATTGCCAACAACAAGTCCAACAACGATTTGACCAAAAGGGAAAAAGAATGTTTGGCTTGGG
CTTGCGAAGGTAAATCTTCTAGGGATATTTCCAAGATTTTGGGTTGCTCTGAAAGAACCGTTACTTTCCA
TTTGACTAACGCCCAAATGAAGTTGAACACTACCAACAGATGCCAGTCTATTTCTAAGGCTATTTTGACC
GGTGCTATTGATTGTCCATACTTTAAGAATTAAGATCTGAAATAAATTGAATTGAATTGAAATCGATAGA
TCAATTTTTTTCTTTTCTCTTTCCCCATCCTTTACGCTAAAATAATAGTTTATTTTATTTTTTGAATATT
TTTTATTTATATACGTATATATAGACTATTATTTATCTTTTAATGATTATTAAGATTTTTATTAAAAAAA
AATTCGCTCCTCTTTTAATGCCTTTATGCAGTTTTTTTTTCCCATTCGATATTTCTATGTTCGGGTTCAG
CGTATTTTAAGCTTAATAACTCGAAAATTCTGCGTTCGTTAAAGCTGCGGCCGCCACCGCGGTGGAGCTC
CAGCTTTTGTTCCCTTTAGTGAGGGTTAATTGCGCGCTTGGCGTAATCATGGTCATAGCTGTTTCCTGTG
TGAAATTGTTATCCGCTCACAATTCCACACAACATACGAGCCGGAAGCATAAAGTGTAAAGCCTGGGGTG
CCTAAAGAGTGAGCTAACTCACATTAATTGCGTTGCGCTCACTGCCCGCTTTCCAGTCGGGAAACCTGTC
GTGCCAGCTGCATTAATGAATCGGCCAACGCGCGGGGAGAGGCGGTTTGCGTATTGGGCGCTCTTCCGCT
TCCTCGCTCACTGACTCGCTGCGCTCGGTCGTTCGGCTGCGGCGAGCGGTATCAGCTCACTCAAAGGCGG
TAATACGGTTATCCACAGAATCAGGGGATAACGCAGGAAAGAACATGTGAGCAAAAGGCCAGCAAAAGGC
CAGGAACCGTAAAAAGGCCGCGTTGCTGGCGTTTTTCCATAGGCTCCGCCCCCCTGACGAGCATCACAAA
AATCGACGCTCAAGTCAGAGGTGGCGAAACCCGACAGGACTATAAAGATACCAGGCGTTTCCCCCTGGAA
GCTCCCTCGTGCGCTCTCCTGTTCCGACCCTGCCGCTTACCGGATACCTGTCCGCCTTTCTCCCTTCGGG
AAGCGTGGCGCTTTCTCATAGCTCACGCTGTAGGTATCTCAGTTCGGTGTAGGTCGTTCGCTCCAAGCTG
GGCTGTGTGCACGAACCCCCCGTTCAGCCCGACCGCTGCGCCTTATCCGGTAACTATCGTCTTGAGTCCA
ACCCGGTAAGACACGACTTATCGCCACTGGCAGCAGCCACTGGTAACAGGATTAGCAGAGCGAGGTATGT
AGGCGGTGCTACAGAGTTCTTGAAGTGGTGGCCTAACTACGGCTACACTAGAAGAACAGTATTTGGTATC
TGCGCTCTGCTGAAGCCAGTTACCTTCGGAAAAAGAGTTGGTAGCTCTTGATCCGGCAAACAAACCACCG
CTGGTAGCGGTGGTTTTTTTGTTTGCAAGCAGCAGATTACGCGCAGAAAAAAAGGATCTCAAGAAGATCC
TTTGATCTTTTCTACGGGGTCTGACGCTCAGTGGAACGAAAACTCACGTTAAGGGATTTTGGTCATGAGA
TTATCAAAAAGGATCTTCACCTAGATCCTTTTAAATTAAAAATGAAGTTTTAAATCAATCTAAAGTATAT
ATGAGTAAACTTGGTCTGACAGTTACCAATGCTTAATCAGTGAGGCACCTATCTCAGCGATCTGTCTATT
TCGTTCATCCATAGTTGCCTGACTCCCCGTCGTGTAGATAACTACGATACGGGAGGGCTTACCATCTGGC
CCCAGTGCTGCAATGATACCGCGAGACCCACGCTCACCGGCTCCAGATTTATCAGCAATAAACCAGCCAG
CCGGAAGGGCCGAGCGCAGAAGTGGTCCTGCAACTTTATCCGCCTCCATCCAGTCTATTAATTGTTGCCG
GGAAGCTAGAGTAAGTAGTTCGCCAGTTAATAGTTTGCGCAACGTTGTTGCCATTGCTACAGGCATCGTG
GTGTCACGCTCGTCGTTTGGTATGGCTTCATTCAGCTCCGGTTCCCAACGATCAAGGCGAGTTACATGAT
CCCCCATGTTGTGCAAAAAAGCGGTTAGCTCCTTCGGTCCTCCGATCGTTGTCAGAAGTAAGTTGGCCGC
AGTGTTATCACTCATGGTTATGGCAGCACTGCATAATTCTCTTACTGTCATGCCATCCGTAAGATGCTTT
TCTGTGACTGGTGAGTACTCAACCAAGTCATTCTGAGAATAGTGTATGCGGCGACCGAGTTGCTCTTGCC
CGGCGTCAATACGGGATAATACCGCGCCACATAGCAGAACTTTAAAAGTGCTCATCATTGGAAAACGTTC
TTCGGGGCGAAAACTCTCAAGGATCTTACCGCTGTTGAGATCCAGTTCGATGTAACCCACTCGTGCACCC
AACTGATCTTCAGCATCTTTTACTTTCACCAGCGTTTCTGGGTGAGCAAAAACAGGAAGGCAAAATGCCG
CAAAAAAGGGAATAAGGGCGACACGGAAATGTTGAATACTCATACTCTTCCTTTTTCAATATTATTGAAG
CATTTATCAGGGTTATTGTCTCATGAGCGGATACATATTTGAATGTATTTAGAAAAATAAACAAATAGGG
GTTCCGCGCACATTTCCCCGAAAAGTGCCACCTGGGTCCTTTTCATCACGTGCTATAAAAATAATTATAA
TTTAAATTTTTTAATATAAATATATAAATTAAAAATAGAAAGTAAAAAAAGAAATTAAAGAAAAAATAGT
TTTTGTTTTCCGAAGATGTAAAAGACTCTAGGGGGATCGCCAACAAATACTACCTTTTATCTTGCTCTTC
CTGCTCTCAGGTATTAATGCCGAATTGTTTCATCTTGTCTGTGTAGAAGACCACACACGAAAATCCTGTG
ATTTTACATTTTACTTATCGTTAATCGAATGTATATCTATTTAATCTGCTTTTCTTGTCTAATAAATATA
TATGTAAAGTACGCTTTTTGTTGAAATTTTTTAAACCTTTGTTTATTTTTTTTTCTTCATTCCGTAACTC
TTCTACCTTCTTTATTTACTTTCTAAAATCCAAATACAAAACATAAAAATAAATAAACACAGAGTAAATT
CCCAAATTATTCCATCATTAAAAGATACGAGGCGCGTGTAAGTTACAGGCAAGCGATCCGTCCTAAGAAA
CCATTATTATCATGACATTAACCTATAAAAATAGGCGTATCACGAGGCCCTTTCGTC
Features (pLannotate 1.2.2; 26 found; start..end, strand, type, name):
    137..187     +  misc_feature   bom (fragment): basis of mobility region from pBR322
    186..302     +  CDS            NFS1 (fragment): NFS1_YEAST - Also known as SPL1 From Saccharomyces cerevisiae (strain ATCC 204508 / S288c) (Baker's yeast).
    664..1758    -  CDS            LEU2: 3-isopropylmalate dehydrogenase, required for leucine biosynthesis; S. cerevisiae LEU2; yeast auxotrophic marker
   1759..2166    -  promoter       LEU2 promoter: S. cerevisiae LEU2
   2306..2383    -  CDS            YO192_YEAST (fragment): Experimental evidence at protein level: Swiss-Prot protein existence level 1. From Saccharomyces cerevisiae (strain ATCC 204508 / S288c) (Baker's yeast).
   2414..2466    +  misc_feature   bom (fragment): basis of mobility region from pBR322
   2494..2922    -  rep_origin     f1 ori (sequence partly withheld): f1 bacteriophage origin of replication; arrow indicates direction of (+) strand synthesis
   2926..3081    -  CDS            lacZα (fragment): LacZα fragment of β-galactosidase; lacZ fragment
   3089..3107    +  promoter       T7 promoter: promoter for bacteriophage T7 RNA polymerase
   3116..3136    -  misc_feature   MCS (fragment): pBluescript multiple cloning site
   3824..3847    +  CDS            VP96 (fragment): 6 tandem repeats of the minimal activation domain of herpes simplex virus VP16 (Cheng et al., 2013)
   3893..3909    +  CDS            VP64 (fragment): tetrameric repeat of the minimal activation domain of herpes simplex virus VP16 (Beerli et al., 1998)
   3935..3954    +  CDS            SV40 NLS (fragment): nuclear localization signal of SV40 (simian virus 40) large T antigen
   3959..4702    +  CDS            luxR: LUXR_ALIFS - Experimental evidence at protein level: Swiss-Prot protein existence level 1. Transcriptional activator of the bioluminescence operon. Binds to the OHHL autoinducer. From Aliivibrio fischeri (Vibrio fischeri).
   4718..4988    +  terminator     PGK1 terminator: S. cerevisae PGK1; transcription terminator for 3-phosphoglycerate kinase gene
   4999..5022    -  misc_feature   MCS (fragment): pBluescript multiple cloning site
   5035..5053    -  promoter       T3 promoter: promoter for bacteriophage T3 RNA polymerase
   5098..5114    -  protein_bind   lac operator: The lac repressor binds to the lac operator to inhibit transcription in E. coli. This inhibition can be relieved by adding lactose or isopropyl-β-D-thiogalactopyranoside (IPTG). lac repressor encoded by lacI
   5122..5152    -  promoter       lac promoter: promoter for the E. coli lac operon
   5169..5188    -  protein_bind   CAP binding site (fragment): CAP binding activates transcription in the presence of cAMP. E. coli catabolite activator protein
   5201..5293    -  CDS            lacI (fragment): lac repressor; lacI; The lac repressor binds to the lac operator to inhibit transcription in E. coli. This inhibition can be relieved by adding lactose or isopropyl-β-D-thiogalactopyranoside (IPTG).
   5476..6064    -  rep_origin     ori: high-copy-number ColE1/pMB1/pBR322/pUC origin of replication
   6235..7095    -  CDS            AmpR: β-lactamase; bla; confers resistance to ampicillin, carbenicillin, and related antibiotics
   7096..7200    -  promoter       AmpR promoter: bla
   7237..7740    +  misc_feature   CEN/ARS: S. cerevisiae CEN6 centromere fused to an autonomously replicating sequence
   7809..35      +  CDS            rop (fragment) (across the origin): Rop protein, which maintains plasmids at low copy number; rop
