[The description below was written by a language model from this plasmid's Addgene catalogue record and pLannotate feature annotations shown in this document.]
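Description:
pGK415-luxTA2-4F is a 7.8 kb yeast–E. coli shuttle plasmid built on the pGK415 backbone for expressing an engineered LuxR-based transcriptional activator in Saccharomyces cerevisiae. In bacteria it replicates from a high-copy ColE1/pUC-type origin and is selected with ampicillin through the β-lactamase gene. In yeast it is maintained as a centromeric plasmid through a CEN6/ARS element, which normally gives stable, low-copy inheritance, and it is selected by leucine prototrophy through the LEU2 marker under its own promoter. The backbone also carries pBluescript-type remnants: an f1 origin, a lacZα fragment, lac promoter/operator sequences, and T7 and T3 promoters flanking the cloning region.

The payload is luxTA(2-4F), a variant of the Vibrio (Aliivibrio) fischeri quorum-sensing regulator LuxR. The gene is codon-optimized for yeast and carries the S116Y and W201R substitutions. Its N terminus is fused to three copies of the herpes simplex VP16 minimal activation domain (VP48) and a nuclear localization signal annotated as SV40-type. Together these convert the bacterial autoinducer-binding DNA-binding protein into a nuclear-targeted activator that can work in a eukaryotic cell. The catalogue entry lists the promoter as a mutant form of the yeast PGK1 promoter. The feature table does not annotate this promoter, although an unannotated stretch lies upstream of the fusion. A PGK1 terminator follows the coding sequence.

The associated work describes a platform for directed evolution of yeast genetic switches, so this clone appears to be an evolved LuxR-activator mutant for synthetic-biology use. The record does not describe how the mutations change its behaviour, and it does not name the matching reporter or target promoter.
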