Addgene plasmid #165971: pGK415-­luxTA2-­4F
Purpose: Expresses luxTA(2-4F) mutant
Depositing lab: Jun Ishii. Depositing organization: Kobe University. Publication: Robust and flexible platform for directed evolution of yeast genetic switches. Tominaga M, Nozaki K, Umeno D, Ishii J, Kondo A. Nat Commun. 2021 Mar 23;12(1):1846. doi: 10.1038/s41467-021-22134-y. PubMed 33758180.
Backbone
  Vector backbone: pGK415
  Total vector size (bp): 7809
  Vector type: Yeast Expression, Synthetic Biology
  Selectable markers: LEU2
Growth in bacteria
  Bacterial resistance: Ampicillin, 100 μg/mL
  Growth temperature: 37°C
  Growth strain: DH5alpha
  Copy number: High Copy
Gene/Insert
  Gene/Insert name: luxR
  Species: Vibrio fischeri
  Mutation: S116Y, W201R, codon-optimized for expression in yeast
  Promoter: pPGK1 mutant
  Tag / fusion protein: three copies of VP16 (VP48) (N terminal on insert); Nuclear localization signal (N terminal on insert)
  Cloning method: Ligation Independent Cloning
  Sequencing primers: 5′ T7, M13/pUC Forward; 3′ M13/pUC Reverse
Terms and licenses: Academic/Nonprofit Terms; Industry Terms: Not Available to Industry
How to cite: pGK415-­luxTA2-­4F was a gift from Jun Ishii (Addgene plasmid # 165971 ; http://n2t.net/addgene:165971 ; RRID:Addgene_165971)
